>Addgene plasmid #76549 | MAGI3 gRNA (BRDN0001145219) | addgene full sequence | sequence record 186050 | Addgene Assembled Sequence
CCCGGGTGCAAAGATGGATAAAGTTTTAAACAGAGAGGAATCTTTGCAGCTAATGGACCTTCTAGGTCTT
GAAAGGAGTGGGAATTGGCTCCGGTGCCCGTCAGTGGGCAGAGCGCACATCGCCCACAGTCCCCGAGAAG
TTGGGGGGAGGGGTCGGCAATTGATCCGGTGCCTAGAGAAGGTGGCGCGGGGTAAACTGGGAAAGTGATG
TCGTGTACTGGCTCCGCCTTTTTCCCGAGGGTGGGGGAGAACCGTATATAAGTGCAGTAGTCGCCGTGAA
CGTTCTTTTTCGCAACGGGTTTGCCGCCAGAACACAGGTAAGTGCCGTGTGTGGTTCCCGCGGGCCTGGC
CTCTTTACGGGTTATGGCCCTTGCGTGCCTTGAATTACTTCCACCTGGCTGCAGTACGTGATTCTTGATC
CCGAGCTTCGGGTTGGAAGTGGGTGGGAGAGTTCGAGGCCTTGCGCTTAAGGAGCCCCTTCGCCTCGTGC
TTGAGTTGAGGCCTGGCCTGGGCGCTGGGGCCGCCGCGTGCGAATCTGGTGGCACCTTCGCGCCTGTCTC
GCTGCTTTCGATAAGTCTCTAGCCATTTAAAATTTTTGATGACCTGCTGCGACGCTTTTTTTCTGGCAAG
ATAGTCTTGTAAATGCGGGCCAAGATCTGCACACTGGTATTTCGGTTTTTGGGGCCGCGGGCGGCGACGG
GGCCCGTGCGTCCCAGCGCACATGTTCGGCGAGGCGGGGCCTGCGAGCGCGGCCACCGAGAATCGGACGG
GGGTAGTCTCAAGCTGGCCGGCCTGCTCTGGTGCCTGGCCTCGCGCCGCCGTGTATCGCCCCGCCCTGGG
CGGCAAGGCTGGCCCGGTCGGCACCAGTTGCGTGAGCGGAAAGATGGCCGCTTCCCGGCCCTGCTGCAGG
GAGCTCAAAATGGAGGACGCGGCGCTCGGGAGAGCGGGCGGGTGAGTCACCCACACAAAGGAAAAGGGCC
TTTCCGTCCTCAGCCGTCGCTTCATGTGACTCCACGGAGTACCGGGCGCCGTCCAGGCACCTCGATTAGT
TCTCGAGCTTTTGGAGTACGTCGTCTTTAGGTTGGGGGGAGGGGTTTTATGCGATGGAGTTTCCCCACAC
TGAGTGGGTGGAGACTGAAGTTAGGCCAGCTTGGCACTTGATGTAATTCTCCTTGGAATTTGCCCTTTTT
GAGTTTGGATCTTGGTTCATTCTCAAGCCTCAGACAGTGGTTCAAAGTTTTTTTCTTCCATTTCAGGTGT
CGTGACGTACGGCCACCATGACCGAGTACAAGCCCACGGTGCGCCTCGCCACCCGCGACGACGTCCCCAG
GGCCGTACGCACCCTCGCCGCCGCGTTCGCCGACTACCCCGCCACGCGCCACACCGTCGATCCGGACCGC
CACATCGAGCGGGTCACCGAGCTGCAAGAACTCTTCCTCACGCGCGTCGGGCTCGACATCGGCAAGGTGT
GGGTCGCGGACGACGGCGCCGCCGTGGCGGTCTGGACCACGCCGGAGAGCGTCGAAGCGGGGGCGGTGTT
CGCCGAGATCGGCCCGCGCATGGCCGAGTTGAGCGGTTCCCGGCTGGCCGCGCAGCAACAGATGGAAGGC
CTCCTGGCGCCGCACCGGCCCAAGGAGCCCGCGTGGTTCCTGGCCACCGTCGGAGTCTCGCCCGACCACC
AGGGCAAGGGTCTGGGCAGCGCCGTCGTGCTCCCCGGAGTGGAGGCGGCCGAGCGCGCCGGGGTGCCCGC
CTTCCTGGAGACCTCCGCGCCCCGCAACCTCCCCTTCTACGAGCGGCTCGGCTTCACCGTCACCGCCGAC
GTCGAGGTGCCCGAAGGACCGCGCACCTGGTGCATGACCCGCAAGCCCGGTGCCTGAACGCGTTAAGTCG
ACAATCAACCTCTGGATTACAAAATTTGTGAAAGATTGACTGGTATTCTTAACTATGTTGCTCCTTTTAC
GCTATGTGGATACGCTGCTTTAATGCCTTTGTATCATGCTATTGCTTCCCGTATGGCTTTCATTTTCTCC
TCCTTGTATAAATCCTGGTTGCTGTCTCTTTATGAGGAGTTGTGGCCCGTTGTCAGGCAACGTGGCGTGG
TGTGCACTGTGTTTGCTGACGCAACCCCCACTGGTTGGGGCATTGCCACCACCTGTCAGCTCCTTTCCGG
GACTTTCGCTTTCCCCCTCCCTATTGCCACGGCGGAACTCATCGCCGCCTGCCTTGCCCGCTGCTGGACA
GGGGCTCGGCTGTTGGGCACTGACAATTCCGTGGTGTTGTCGGGGAAATCATCGTCCTTTCCTTGGCTGC
TCGCCTGTGTTGCCACCTGGATTCTGCGCGGGACGTCCTTCTGCTACGTCCCTTCGGCCCTCAATCCAGC
GGACCTTCCTTCCCGCGGCCTGCTGCCGGCTCTGCGGCCTCTTCCGCGTCTTCGCCTTCGCCCTCAGACG
AGTCGGATCTCCCTTTGGGCCGCCTCCCCGCGTCGACTTTAAGACCAATGACTTACAAGGCAGCTGTAGA
TCTTAGCCACTTTTTAAAAGAAAAGGGGGGACTGGAAGGGCTAATTCACTCCCAACGAAGACAAGATCTG
CTTTTTGCTTGTACTGGGTCTCTCTGGTTAGACCAGATCTGAGCCTGGGAGCTCTCTGGCTAACTAGGGA
ACCCACTGCTTAAGCCTCAATAAAGCTTGCCTTGAGTGCTTCAAGTAGTGTGTGCCCGTCTGTTGTGTGA
CTCTGGTAACTAGAGATCCCTCAGACCCTTTTAGTCAGTGTGGAAAATCTCTAGCAGTACGTATAGTAGT
TCATGTCATCTTATTATTCAGTATTTATAACTTGCAAAGAAATGAATATCAGAGAGTGAGAGGAACTTGT
TTATTGCAGCTTATAATGGTTACAAATAAAGCAATAGCATCACAAATTTCACAAATAAAGCATTTTTTTC
ACTGCATTCTAGTTGTGGTTTGTCCAAACTCATCAATGTATCTTATCATGTCTGGCTCTAGCTATCCCGC
CCCTAACTCCGCCCATCCCGCCCCTAACTCCGCCCAGTTCCGCCCATTCTCCGCCCCATGGCTGACTAAT
TTTTTTTATTTATGCAGAGGCCGAGGCCGCCTCGGCCTCTGAGCTATTCCAGAAGTAGTGAGGAGGCTTT
TTTGGAGGCCTAGGGACGTACCCAATTCGCCCTATAGTGAGTCGTATTACGCGCGCTCACTGGCCGTCGT
TTTACAACGTCGTGACTGGGAAAACCCTGGCGTTACCCAACTTAATCGCCTTGCAGCACATCCCCCTTTC
GCCAGCTGGCGTAATAGCGAAGAGGCCCGCACCGATCGCCCTTCCCAACAGTTGCGCAGCCTGAATGGCG
AATGGG
[124 nt withheld, positions 3367-3490]
C
[91 nt withheld, positions 3492-3582]
A
[49 nt withheld, positions 3584-3632]
CCTTTGACGTTGGAGTCCACGTTCTTT
[37 nt withheld, positions 3660-3696]
ACCCTATCTCGGTCTATTCTTTTGATTTATAAGGGATTTTGCCGATTTCGGCCTATTGGTTAAAAAATGA
GCTGATTTAACAAAAATTTAACGCGAATTTTAACAAAATATTAACGCTTACAATTTAGGTGGCACTTTTC
GGGGAAATGTGCGCGGAACCCCTATTTGTTTATTTTTCTAAATACATTCAAATATGTATCCGCTCATGAG
ACAATAACCCTGATAAATGCTTCAATAATATTGAAAAAGGAAGAGTATGAGTATTCAACATTTCCGTGTC
GCCCTTATTCCCTTTTTTGCGGCATTTTGCCTTCCTGTTTTTGCTCACCCAGAAACGCTGGTGAAAGTAA
AAGATGCTGAAGATCAGTTGGGTGCACGAGTGGGTTACATCGAACTGGATCTCAACAGCGGTAAGATCCT
TGAGAGTTTTCGCCCCGAAGAACGTTTTCCAATGATGAGCACTTTTAAAGTTCTGCTATGTGGCGCGGTA
TTATCCCGTATTGACGCCGGGCAAGAGCAACTCGGTCGCCGCATACACTATTCTCAGAATGACTTGGTTG
AGTACTCACCAGTCACAGAAAAGCATCTTACGGATGGCATGACAGTAAGAGAATTATGCAGTGCTGCCAT
AACCATGAGTGATAACACTGCGGCCAACTTACTTCTGACAACGATCGGAGGACCGAAGGAGCTAACCGCT
TTTTTGCACAACATGGGGGATCATGTAACTCGCCTTGATCGTTGGGAACCGGAGCTGAATGAAGCCATAC
CAAACGACGAGCGTGACACCACGATGCCTGTAGCAATGGCAACAACGTTGCGCAAACTATTAACTGGCGA
ACTACTTACTCTAGCTTCCCGGCAACAATTAATAGACTGGATGGAGGCGGATAAAGTTGCAGGACCACTT
CTGCGCTCGGCCCTTCCGGCTGGCTGGTTTATTGCTGATAAATCTGGAGCCGGTGAGCGTGGGTCTCGCG
GTATCATTGCAGCACTGGGGCCAGATGGTAAGCCCTCCCGTATCGTAGTTATCTACACGACGGGGAGTCA
GGCAACTATGGATGAACGAAATAGACAGATCGCTGAGATAGGTGCCTCACTGATTAAGCATTGGTAACTG
TCAGACCAAGTTTACTCATATATACTTTAGATTGATTTAAAACTTCATTTTTAATTTAAAAGGATCTAGG
TGAAGATCCTTTTTGATAATCTCATGACCAAAATCCCTTAACGTGAGTTTTCGTTCCACTGAGCGTCAGA
CCCCGTAGAAAAGATCAAAGGATCTTCTTGAGATCCTTTTTTTCTGCGCGTAATCTGCTGCTTGCAAACA
AAAAAACCACCGCTACCAGCGGTGGTTTGTTTGCCGGATCAAGAGCTACCAACTCTTTTTCCGAAGGTAA
CTGGCTTCAGCAGAGCGCAGATACCAAATACTGTTCTTCTAGTGTAGCCGTAGTTAGGCCACCACTTCAA
GAACTCTGTAGCACCGCCTACATACCTCGCTCTGCTAATCCTGTTACCAGTGGCTGCTGCCAGTGGCGAT
AAGTCGTGTCTTACCGGGTTGGACTCAAGACGATAGTTACCGGATAAGGCGCAGCGGTCGGGCTGAACGG
GGGGTTCGTGCACACAGCCCAGCTTGGAGCGAACGACCTACACCGAACTGAGATACCTACAGCGTGAGCT
ATGAGAAAGCGCCACGCTTCCCGAAGGGAGAAAGGCGGACAGGTATCCGGTAAGCGGCAGGGTCGGAACA
GGAGAGCGCACGAGGGAGCTTCCAGGGGGAAACGCCTGGTATCTTTATAGTCCTGTCGGGTTTCGCCACC
TCTGACTTGAGCGTCGATTTTTGTGATGCTCGTCAGGGGGGCGGAGCCTATGGAAAAACGCCAGCAACGC
GGCCTTTTTACGGTTCCTGGCCTTTTGCTGGCCTTTTGCTCACATGTTCTTTCCTGCGTTATCCCCTGAT
TCTGTGGATAACCGTATTACCGCCTTTGAGTGAGCTGATACCGCTCGCCGCAGCCGAACGACCGAGCGCA
GCGAGTCAGTGAGCGAGGAAGCGGAAGAGCGCCCAATACGCAAACCGCCTCTCCCCGCGCGTTGGCCGAT
TCATTAATGCAGCTGGCACGACAGGTTTCCCGACTGGAAAGCGGGCAGTGAGCGCAACGCAATTAATGTG
AGTTAGCTCACTCATTAGGCACCCCAGGCTTTACACTTTATGCTTCCGGCTCGTATGTTGTGTGGAATTG
TGAGCGGATAACAATTTCACACAGGAAACAGCTATGACCATGATTACGCCAAGCGCGCAATTAACCCTCA
CTAAAGGGAACAAAAGCTGGAGCTGCAAGCTTAATGTAGTCTTATGCAATACTCTTGTAGTCTTGCAACA
TGGTAACGATGAGTTAGCAACATGCCTTACAAGGAGAGAAAAAGCACCGTGCATGCCGATTGGTGGAAGT
AAGGTGGTACGATCGTGCCTTATTAGGAAGGCAACAGACGGGTCTGACATGGATTGGACGAACCACTGAA
TTGCCGCATTGCAGAGATATTGTATTTAAGTGCCTAGCTCGATACATAAACGGGTCTCTCTGGTTAGACC
AGATCTGAGCCTGGGAGCTCTCTGGCTAACTAGGGAACCCACTGCTTAAGCCTCAATAAAGCTTGCCTTG
AGTGCTTCAAGTAGTGTGTGCCCGTCTGTTGTGTGACTCTGGTAACTAGAGATCCCTCAGACCCTTTTAG
TCAGTGTGGAAAATCTCTAGCAGTGGCGCCCGAACAGGGACTTGAAAGCGAAAGGGAAACCAGAGGAGCT
CTCTCGACGCAGGACTCGGCTTGCTGAAGCGCGCACGGCAAGAGGCGAGGGGCGGCGACTGGTGAGTACG
CCAAAAATTTTGACTAGCGGAGGCTAGAAGGAGAGAGATGGGTGCGAGAGCGTCAGTATTAAGCGGGGGA
GAATTAGATCGCGATGGGAAAAAATTCGGTTAAGGCCAGGGGGAAAGAAAAAATATAAATTAAAACATAT
AGTATGGGCAAGCAGGGAGCTAGAACGATTCGCAGTTAATCCTGGCCTGTTAGAAACATCAGAAGGCTGT
AGACAAATACTGGGACAGCTACAACCATCCCTTCAGACAGGATCAGAAGAACTTAGATCATTATATAATA
CAGTAGCAACCCTCTATTGTGTGCATCAAAGGATAGAGATAAAAGACACCAAGGAAGCTTTAGACAAGAT
AGAGGAAGAGCAAAACAAAAGTAAGACCACCGCACAGCAAGCGGCCGCTGATCTTCAGACCTGGAGGAGG
AGATATGAGGGACAATTGGAGAAGTGAATTATATAAATATAAAGTAGTAAAAATTGAACCATTAGGAGTA
GCACCCACCAAGGCAAAGAGAAGAGTGGTGCAGAGAGAAAAAAGAGCAGTGGGAATAGGAGCTTTGTTCC
TTGGGTTCTTGGGAGCAGCAGGAAGCACTATGGGCGCAGCGTCAATGACGCTGACGGTACAGGCCAGACA
ATTATTGTCTGGTATAGTGCAGCAGCAGAACAATTTGCTGAGGGCTATTGAGGCGCAACAGCATCTGTTG
CAACTCACAGTCTGGGGCATCAAGCAGCTCCAGGCAAGAATCCTGGCTGTGGAAAGATACCTAAAGGATC
AACAGCTCCTGGGGATTTGGGGTTGCTCTGGAAAACTCATTTGCACCACTGCTGTGCCTTGGAATGCTAG
TTGGAGTAATAAATCTCTGGAACAGATTTGGAATCACACGACCTGGATGGAGTGGGACAGAGAAATTAAC
AATTACACAAGCTTAATACACTCCTTAATTGAAGAATCGCAAAACCAGCAAGAAAAGAATGAACAAGAAT
TATTGGAATTAGATAAATGGGCAAGTTTGTGGAATTGGTTTAACATAACAAATTGGCTGTGGTATATAAA
ATTATTCATAATGATAGTAGGAGGCTTGGTAGGTTTAAGAATAGTTTTTGCTGTACTTTCTATAGTGAAT
AGAGTTAGGCAGGGATATTCACCATTATCGTTTCAGACCCACCTCCCAACCCCGAGGGGACCCAGAGAGG
GCCTATTTCCCATGATTCCTTCATATTTGCATATACGATACAAGGCTGTTAGAGAGATAATTAGAATTAA
TTTGACTGTAAACACAAAGATATTAGTACAAAATACGTGACGTAGAAAGTAATAATTTCTTGGGTAGTTT
GCAGTTTTAAAATTATGTTTTAAAATGGACTATCATATGCTTACCGTAACTTGAAAGTATTTCGATTTCT
TGGCTTTATATATCTTGTGGAAAGGACGAAACACCGCCTGACCTGATAATGCTCGGGTTTTAGAGCTAGA
AATAGCAAGTTAAAATAAGGCTAGTCCGTTATCAACTTGAAAAAGTGGCACCGAGTCGGTGCTTTTTTAA
GCTTGGCGTAACTAGATCTTGAGACAAATGGCAGTATTCATCCACAATTTTAAAAGAAAAGGGGGGATTG
GGGGGTACAGTGCAGGGGAAAGAATAGTAGACATAATAGCAACAGACATACAAACTAAAGAATTACAAAA
ACAAATTACAAAAATTCAAAATTTTCGGGTTTATTACAGGGACAGCAGAGATCCACTTTGGCGCCGGCTC
GAGGGGG
Features (pLannotate 1.2.2; 29 found; start..end, strand, type, name):
     14..80      +  CDS            small t antigen (fragment): SV40 (simian virus 40) small t antigen
    106..317     +  promoter       EF-1α core promoter: core promoter for human elongation factor EF-1α
    318..1256    +  intron         EF-1α intron A: intron upstream of the start codon of human EF-1α
   1278..1877    +  CDS            PuroR (fragment): puromycin N-acetyltransferase; pac from Streptomyces; confers resistance to puromycin
   1893..2481    +  misc_feature   WPRE: woodchuck hepatitis virus posttranscriptional regulatory element
   2532..2551    +  misc_feature   cPPT/CTS (fragment): central polypurine tract and central termination sequence of HIV-1
   2553..2786    +  LTR            3' LTR (ΔU3): self-inactivating 3' long terminal repeat (LTR) from HIV-1
   2864..2985    +  polyA_signal   SV40 poly(A) signal: SV40 polyadenylation signal
   3025..3160    +  rep_origin     SV40 ori: SV40 origin of replication
   3181..3199    -  promoter       T7 promoter: promoter for bacteriophage T7 RNA polymerase
   3207..3362    +  CDS            lacZα (fragment): LacZα fragment of β-galactosidase; lacZ fragment
   3367..3795    +  rep_origin     f1 ori (sequence partly withheld): f1 bacteriophage origin of replication; arrow indicates direction of (+) strand synthesis
   3848..3952    +  promoter       AmpR promoter: bla
   3953..4813    +  CDS            AmpR: β-lactamase; bla; confers resistance to ampicillin, carbenicillin, and related antibiotics
   4984..5572    +  rep_origin     ori: high-copy-number ColE1/pMB1/pBR322/pUC origin of replication
   5755..5847    +  CDS            lacI (fragment): lac repressor; lacI; The lac repressor binds to the lac operator to inhibit transcription in E. coli. This inhibition can be relieved by adding lactose or isopropyl-β-D-thiogalactopyranoside (IPTG).
   5860..5881    +  protein_bind   CAP binding site: CAP binding activates transcription in the presence of cAMP. E. coli catabolite activator protein
   5896..5926    +  promoter       lac promoter: promoter for the E. coli lac operon
   5934..5950    +  protein_bind   lac operator: The lac repressor binds to the lac operator to inhibit transcription in E. coli. This inhibition can be relieved by adding lactose or isopropyl-β-D-thiogalactopyranoside (IPTG). lac repressor encoded by lacI
   5995..6013    +  promoter       T3 promoter: promoter for bacteriophage T3 RNA polymerase
   6041..6267    +  promoter       RSV promoter: Rous sarcoma virus enhancer/promoter
   6268..6448    +  LTR            5' LTR (truncated): truncated 5' long terminal repeat (LTR) from HIV-1
   6495..6620    +  misc_feature   HIV-1 Ψ: packaging signal of human immunodeficiency virus type 1
   6604..6967    +  CDS            HIV-1 gag (fragment): gag protein from human immunodeficiency virus 1; gag
   7113..7346    +  misc_feature   RRE: The Rev response element (RRE) of HIV-1 allows for Rev-dependent mRNA export from the nucleus to the cytoplasm.
   7723..7749    +  CDS            Rev (fragment): human immunodeficiency virus 1 (HIV-1) Rev protein; rev; enhances nuclear export of unspliced and incompletely spliced viral mRNAs
   7753..7993    +  promoter       U6 promoter: RNA polymerase III promoter for human U6 snRNA
   8023..8098    +  misc_RNA       gRNA scaffold: guide RNA scaffold for the Streptococcus pyogenes CRISPR/Cas9 system
   8154..8271    +  misc_feature   cPPT/CTS: central polypurine tract and central termination sequence of HIV-1
