[The description below was written by a language model from this plasmid's Addgene catalogue record and pLannotate feature annotations shown in this document.]
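Description:
MAGI3 gRNA (BRDN0001145219) is a third-generation lentiviral guide RNA plasmid built on the lentiGuide-Puro backbone and designed to direct Streptococcus pyogenes Cas9 to the human MAGI3 gene. It is propagated in E. coli as a high-copy plasmid through a ColE1/pUC-type origin with ampicillin selection (AmpR); an f1 origin, an SV40 origin and remnants of lac and phage promoter elements from the cloning backbone are also annotated.

The lentiviral transfer cassette begins with an RSV promoter fused to a truncated HIV-1 5' LTR, which drives Tat-independent transcription of the viral genome in packaging cells. It is followed by the Ψ packaging signal with a partial gag sequence, the Rev response element for Rev-dependent nuclear export, and a cPPT/CTS. A self-inactivating ΔU3 3' LTR closes the cassette, so the integrated provirus lacks LTR promoter activity. Within this frame, a human U6 RNA polymerase III promoter expresses the MAGI3-specific 20-nt spacer joined to the gRNA scaffold. Downstream, the EF-1α core promoter with its intron A drives the puromycin N-acetyltransferase gene for selection of transduced mammalian cells, and a WPRE enhances transcript expression.

The plasmid does not encode Cas9, so it must be paired with a separate Cas9 vector or used in cells that already express the nuclease. The guide was designed against two MAGI3 reference transcripts and belongs to a human kinome gRNA collection created with optimized sgRNA design rules. It is typically used for CRISPR knockout of MAGI3 in human cells by lentiviral delivery.
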