Addgene plasmid #76549: MAGI3 gRNA (BRDN0001145219)
Purpose: 3rd generation lentiviral gRNA plasmid targeting human MAGI3
Depositing lab: John Doench & David Root. Depositing organization: Broad Institute. Publication: Optimized sgRNA design to maximize activity and minimize off-target effects of CRISPR-Cas9. Doench JG, Fusi N, Sullender M, Hegde M, Vaimberg EW, Donovan KF, Smith I, Tothova Z, Wilen C, Orchard R, Virgin HW, Listgarten J, Root DE. Nat Biotechnol. 2016 Jan 18. doi: 10.1038/nbt.3437. PubMed 26780180.
Backbone
  Vector backbone: lentiGuide-Puro
  Backbone manufacturer: Zhang Lab (Addgene plasmid # 52963)
  Vector type: Mammalian Expression, Lentiviral, CRISPR
  Selectable markers: Puromycin
Growth in bacteria
  Bacterial resistance: Ampicillin, 100 μg/mL
  Growth temperature: 37°C
  Growth strain: DH5alpha
  Copy number: High Copy
Gene/Insert
  Gene/Insert name: MAGI3 (alt names: MAGI3; NM_001142782.1)
  gRNA/shRNA sequence: CCTGACCTGATAATGCTCGG
  Species: H. sapiens (human)
  Entrez Gene: MAGI3 (a.k.a. MAGI-3, dJ730K3.2)
  Promoter: hU6
  Cloning method: Unknown
  Sequencing primers: 5′ U6-F; 3′ pS2-R
Terms and licenses: Academic/Nonprofit Terms; Industry Terms: Not Available to Industry
Depositor comments: The gRNA was designed to target the following Genbank reference sequence(s): NM_001142782.1,NM_152900.2. Note that this plasmid does NOT contain Cas9. It should be used in conjunction with lentiCas9-Blast (Addgene #52962) or otherwise with cell lines already expressing Cas9. Browse the full kinome gRNA library at http://www.addgene.org/pooled-library/broadgpp-human-kinome/ or visit http://www.broadinstitute.org/rnai/public/ for detailed protocols and information.
How to cite: MAGI3 gRNA (BRDN0001145219) was a gift from John Doench & David Root (Addgene plasmid # 76549 ; http://n2t.net/addgene:76549 ; RRID:Addgene_76549)
