>Addgene plasmid #76549 | MAGI3 gRNA (BRDN0001145219) | depositor partial sequence | sequence record 144009 | Target Sequence
CCTGACCTGATAATGCTCGG
