>Addgene plasmid #76549 | MAGI3 gRNA (BRDN0001145219) | addgene partial sequence | sequence record 186049 | hU6-F
GTAGAAAGTAATAATTTCTTGGGTAGTTTGCAGTTTTAAAATTATGTTTTAAAATGGACTATCATATGCT
TACCGTAACTTGAAAGTATTTCGATTTCTTGGCTTTATATATCTTGTGGAAAGGACGAAACACCGCCTGA
CCTGATAATGCTCGGGTTTTAGAGCTAGAAATAGCAAGTTAAAATAAGGCTAGTCCGTTATCAACTTGAA
AAAGTGGCACCGAGTCGGTGCTTTTTTAAGCTTGGCGTAACTAGATCTTGAGACAAATGGCAGTATTCAT
CCACAATTTTAAAAGAAAAGGGGGGATTGGGGGGTACAGTGCAGGGGAAAGAATAGTAGACATAATAGCA
ACAGACATACAAACTAAAGAATTACAAAAACAAATTACAAAAATTCAAAATTTTCGGGTTTATTACAGGG
ACAGCAGAGATCCACTTTGGCGCCGGCTCGAGGGGGCCCGGGTGCAAAGATGGATAAAGTTTTAAACAGA
GAGGAATCTTTGCAGCTAATGGACCTTCTAGGTCTTGAAAGGAGTGGGAATTGGCTCCGGTGCCCGTCAG
TGGGCAGAGC
